>Addgene plasmid #52167 | pChlr-7CQ | depositor partial sequence | sequence record 80775 | M13F(-40)
GGTCTCAAATGTACTTGTATTGAGTCAGCACAAATTTGCATGCAATGTTGTGCAGAAGTGTGTTACTCAC
GCCTCACGTACGGAGCGCGCTGTGCTCATCGATGAGGTGTGCACCATGAACGACGGTCCCCACAGTGCCT
AGAGACCAAGCTTGGCGTAATCATGGTCATAGCTGTTTCCTGTGTGAAATTGTTATCCGCTCACAATTCC
ACACAACATACGAGCCGGAAGCATAAAGTGTAAAGCCTGGGG
