>Addgene plasmid #52167 | pChlr-7CQ | addgene partial sequence | sequence record 83567 | LacZ-F2 5'-cctcttcgctattacgccag-3'
AGTTGGGTAACGCCAGGGTTTTCCCAGTCACGACGTTGTAAAACGACGGCCAGTGAATTCGAGCTCGGTC
TCAAATGTACTTGTATTGAGTCAGCACAAATTTGCATGCAATGTTGTGCAGAAGTGTGTTACTCACGCCT
CACGTACGGAGCGCGCTGTGCTCATCGATGAGGTGTGCACCATGAACGACGGTCCCCACAGTGCCTAGAG
ACCAAGCTTGGCGTAATCATGGTCATAGCTGTTTCCTGTGTGAAATTGTTATCCGCTCACAATTCCACAC
AACATACGAGCCGGAAGCATAAAGTGTAAAGCCTGGGGTGCCTAATGAGTGAGCTAACTCACATTAATTG
CGTTGCGCTCACTGCCCGCTTTCCAGTCGGGAAACCTGTCGTGCCAGCTGCATTAATGAATCGGCCAACG
CGCGGGGAGAGGCGGTTTGCGTATTGGGCGCTCTTCCGCTTCCTCGCTCACTGACTCGCTGCGCTCGGTC
GTTCGGCTGCGGCGAGCGGTATCAGCTCACTCAAAGGCGGTAATACGGTTATCCACAGAATCAGGGGATA
ACGCAGGAAAGAACATGTGAGCAAAAGGCCAGCAAAAGGCCAGGAACCGTAAAAAGGCCGCGTTGCTGGC
GTTTTTCCATAGGCTCCGCCCCCCTGACGAGCATCACAAAAATCGACGCTCAAGTCAGAGGTGGTGAAAC
CCGACAGGACTATAAAGATACCAGGCGTTTCCCCCTGGAAGCTCCCTCGTGCGCTCTCCTGTTCCGACCC
TGCCGCTTACCGGATACCTGTCCGCCTTTCTCCCTTCGGGAAGCGTGGCGCTTTCTCATAGCTCACGCTG
TAGGTATCTCAGTTCGGTGTAGGTCGTTCGCTCCAAGCTGGGCTGTGTGCACGA
