>Addgene plasmid #52167 | pChlr-7CQ | addgene partial sequence | sequence record 89958 | M13pUC-Fwd 5'-CCCAGTCACGACGTTGTAAAACG-3'
AATGTACTTGTATTGAGTCAGCACAAATTTGCATGCAATGTTGTGCAGAAGTGTGTTACTCACGCCTCAC
GTACGGAGCGCGCTGTGCTCATCGATGAGGTGTGCACCATGAACGACGGTCCCCACAGTGCCTAGAGACC
AAGCTTGGCGTAATCATGGTCATAGCTGTTTCCTGTGTGAAATTGTTATCCGCTCACAATTCCACACAAC
ATACGAGCCGGAAGCATAAAGTGTAAAGCCTGGGGTGCCTAATGAGTGAGCTAACTCACATTAATTGCGT
TGCGCTCACTGCCCGCTTTCCAGTCGGGAAACCTGTCGTGCCAGCTGCATTAATGAATCGGCCAACGCGC
GGGGAGAGGCGGTTTGCGTATTGGGCGCTCTTCCGCTTCCTCGCTCACTGACTCGCTGCGCTCGGTCGTT
CGGCTGCGGCGAGCGGTATCAGCTCACTCAAAGGCGGTAATACGGTTATCCACAGAATCAGGGGATAACG
CAGGAAAGAACATGTGAGCAAAAGGCCAGCAAAAGGCCAGGAACCGTAAAAAGGCCGCGTTGCTGGCGTT
TTTCCATAGGCTCCGCCCCCCTGACGAGCATCACAAAAATCGACGCTCAAGTCAGAGGTGGTGAAACCCG
ACAGGACTATAAAGATACCAGGCGTTTCCCCCTGGAAGCTCCCTCGTGCGCTCTCCTGTTCCGACCCTGC
CGCTTACCGGATACCTGTCCGCCTTTCTCCCTTCGGGAAGCGTGGCGCTTTCTCATAGCTCACGCTGTAG
GTATCTCAGTTCGGTGTAGGTCGTTCGCTCCAAGCTGGGCTGTGTGCACGAACCC
