[The description below was written by a language model from this plasmid's Addgene catalogue record.]
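Description:
pChlr-7CQ is a small, high-copy bacterial plasmid (about 2.4 kb in total) that serves as a module donor in a library for the modular assembly of designer PUF RNA-binding proteins. Its backbone, pChlr-pNEB193, is a derivative of the pNEB193 cloning vector in which the original ampicillin resistance gene (bla) was replaced by the chloramphenicol resistance gene from pACYC using Gibson assembly, so the plasmid is selected with chloramphenicol in E. coli. The record does not name the origin of replication, though the high copy number is what one would expect of a pUC-type cloning vector like pNEB193. M13 forward and reverse primer sites flank the insert for sequence verification. Although the vector is catalogued as "bacterial expression", no promoter driving the insert is stated, and the fragment appears intended as a stored part rather than an expressed product.

The insert is a short segment of the human PUM1 Pumilio homology domain (PUM-HD), covering amino acids 241-283 and corresponding to repeat module 7. The listed insert size of 43 seems to reflect this residue count rather than base pairs. Each PUF repeat contacts a single RNA base, with specificity set largely by residues at key positions within the repeat. Here, positions 12 and 16 of module 7 have been changed from serine to cysteine and from glutamate to glutamine. This C/Q combination directs recognition of adenine at nucleotide 2 of the target RNA. Combining this module with others of chosen specificity allows construction of full PUM-HD variants that bind user-defined RNA sequences, for applications such as post-transcriptional regulation of endogenous transcripts. The cloning method for the insert is not recorded.
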