Addgene plasmid #52167: pChlr-7CQ
Purpose: Encodes module 7 with amino acids 12C-16Q for recognition of nt 2A
Depositing lab: Huimin Zhao. Depositing organization: University of Illinois at Urbana-Champaign. Publication: Modular assembly of designer PUF proteins for specific post-transcriptional regulation of endogenous RNA. Abil Z, Denard CA, Zhao H. J Biol Eng. 2014 Mar 1;8(1):7. 10.1186/1754-1611-8-7 PubMed 24581042.
Backbone
  Vector backbone: pChlr-pNEB193
  Backbone manufacturer: New England Biolabs
  Backbone size w/o insert (bp): 2280
  Total vector size (bp): 2361
  Modifications to backbone: Replaced the original ampicillin resistance gene Bla with the chloramphenicol resistance gene Cam from pACYC (New England Biolabs) using the Gibson Assembly method.
  Vector type: Bacterial Expression
Growth in bacteria
  Bacterial resistance: Chloramphenicol, 25 μg/mL
  Growth temperature: 37°C
  Growth strain: Top10
  Copy number: High Copy
Gene/Insert
  Gene/Insert name: Pumilio homology domain amino acids 241-283 (alt name: PUM-HD module 7)
  Species: H. sapiens (human)
  Insert size (bp): 43
  Mutation: Changed 12S to 12C and 16E to 16Q in Module 7
  GenBank ID: D43951
  Entrez Gene: PUM1 (a.k.a. HSPUM, NEDMSF, PUMH, PUMH1, PUML1, SCA47)
  Cloning method: Unknown
  Sequencing primers: 5′ M13 For; 3′ M13 Rev
Terms and licenses: Academic/Nonprofit Terms; Industry Terms: Not Available to Industry
How to cite: pChlr-7CQ was a gift from Huimin Zhao (Addgene plasmid # 52167 ; http://n2t.net/addgene:52167 ; RRID:Addgene_52167)
